>Addgene plasmid #125698 | pDRF1-GW mNeongreen-T2A-mCherry | addgene full sequence | sequence record 245963 | Addgene NGS Result
AAACCGCCTCTCCCCGCGCGTTGGCCGATTCATTAATGCAGCTGGCACGACAGGTTTCCCGACTGGAAAG
CGGGCAGTGAGCGCAACGCAATTAATGTGAGTTAGCTCACTCATTAGGCACCCCAGGCTTTACACTTTAT
GCTTCCGGCTCGTATGTTGTGTGGAATTGTGAGCGGATAACAATTTCACACAGGAAACAGCTATGACCAT
GATTACGCCAAGCTTACCGCATCAGGAAATTGTAAGCGTTAATATTTTGTTAAAATTCGCGTTAAATTTT
TGTTAAATCAGCTCATTTTTTAACCAATAGGCCGAAATCGGCAAAATCCCTTATAAATCAAAAGAATAGA
CCGAGATAGGGT
[37 nt withheld, positions 363-399]
AAAGAACGTGGACTCCAACGTCAAAGG
[49 nt withheld, positions 427-475]
T
[91 nt withheld, positions 477-567]
G
[124 nt withheld, positions 569-692]
CCATTCGCCAAGCTTCCTGAAACGGAGAAACATAAACAGGCATTGCTGGGATCACCCATACATCACTCTG
TTTTGCCTGACCTTTTCCGGTAATTTGAAAACAAACCCGGTCTCGAAGCGGAGATCCGGCGATAATTACC
GCAGAAATAAACCCATACACGAGACGTAGAACCAGCCGCACATGGCCGGAGAAACTCCTGCGAGAATTTC
GTAAACTCGCGCGCATTGCATCTGTATTTCCTAATGCGGCACTTCCAGGCCTCGATCGAGACCGTTTATC
CATTGCTTTTTTGTTGTCTTTTTCCCTCGTTCACAGAAAGTCTGAAGAAGCTATAGTAGAACTATGAGCT
TTTTTTGTTTCTGTTTTCCTTTTTTTTTTTTTTACCTCTGTGGAAATTGTTACTCTCACACTCTTTAGTT
CGTTTGTTTGTTTTGTTTATTCCAATTATGACCGGTGACGAAACGTGGTCGATGGTGGGTACCGCTTATG
CTCCCCTCCATTAGTTTCGATTATATAAAAAGGCCAAATATTGTATTATTTTCAAATGTCCTATCATTAT
CGTCTAACATCTAATTTCTCTTAAATTTTTTCTCTTTCTTTCCTATAACACCAATAGTGAAAATCTTTTT
TTCTTCTATATCTACAAAAACTTTTTTTTTCTATCAACCTCGTTGATAAATTTTTTCTTTAACAATCGTT
AATAATTAATTAATTGGAAAATAACCATTTTTTCTCTCTTTTATACACACATTCAAAAGAAAGAAAAAAA
ATATACCCCAGCCTCGACTAGTGAATTCGCGGCCATCACAAGTTTGTACAAAAAAGCAGGCTGCTAGCCA
CCATGGTGAGCAAGGGCGAGGAGGATAACATGGCCTCTCTCCCAGCGACACATGAGTTACACATCTTTGG
CTCCATCAACGGTGTGGACTTTGACATGGTGGGTCAGGGCACCGGCAATCCAAATGATGGTTATGAGGAG
TTAAACCTGAAGTCCACCAAGGGTGACCTCCAGTTCTCCCCCTGGATTCTGGTCCCTCATATCGGGTATG
GCTTCCATCAGTACCTGCCCTACCCTGACGGGATGTCGCCTTTCCAGGCCGCCATGGTAGATGGCTCCGG
CTACCAAGTCCATCGCACAATGCAGTTTGAAGATGGTGCCTCCCTTACTGTTAACTACCGCTACACCTAC
GAGGGAAGCCACATCAAAGGAGAGGCCCAGGTGAAGGGGACTGGTTTCCCTGCTGACGGTCCTGTGATGA
CCAACTCGCTGACCGCTGCGGACTGGTGCAGGTCGAAGAAGACTTACCCCAACGACAAAACCATCATCAG
TACCTTTAAGTGGAGTTACACCACTGGAAATGGCAAGCGCTACCGGAGCACTGCGCGGACCACCTACACC
TTTGCCAAGCCAATGGCGGCTAACTATCTGAAGAACCAGCCGATGTACGTGTTCCGTAAGACGGAGCTCA
AGCACTCCAAGACCGAGCTCAACTTCAAGGAGTGGCAAAAGGCCTTTACCGATGTGATGGGCATGGACGA
GCTGTACAAGTCCGGAGAGGGCAGAGGAAGTCTTCTAACATGCGGTGACGTGGAGGAGAATCCCGGCCCT
GGGGATCCACCGGTCGCCACCATGGTGAGCAAGGGCGAGGAGGATAACATGGCCATCATCAAGGAGTTCA
TGCGCTTCAAGGTGCACATGGAGGGCTCCGTGAACGGCCACGAGTTCGAGATCGAGGGCGAGGGCGAGGG
CCGCCCCTACGAGGGCACCCAGACCGCCAAGCTGAAGGTGACCAAGGGTGGCCCCCTGCCCTTCGCCTGG
GACATCCTGTCCCCTCAGTTCATGTACGGCTCCAAGGCCTACGTGAAGCACCCCGCCGACATCCCCGACT
ACTTGAAGCTGTCCTTCCCCGAGGGCTTCAAGTGGGAGCGCGTGATGAACTTCGAGGACGGCGGCGTGGT
GACCGTGACCCAGGACTCCTCCCTGCAGGACGGCGAGTTCATCTACAAGGTGAAGCTGCGCGGCACCAAC
TTCCCCTCCGACGGCCCCGTAATGCAGAAGAAGACCATGGGCTGGGAGGCCTCCTCCGAGCGGATGTACC
CCGAGGACGGCGCCCTGAAGGGCGAGATCAAGCAGAGGCTGAAGCTGAAGGACGGCGGCCACTACGACGC
TGAGGTCAAGACCACCTACAAGGCCAAGAAGCCCGTGCAGCTGCCCGGCGCCTACAACGTCAACATCAAG
TTGGACATCACCTCCCACAACGAGGACTACACCATCGTGGAACAGTACGAACGCGCCGAGGGCCGCCACT
CCACCGGCGGCATGGACGAGCTGTACAAGTAAAGCGGCCGCACCCAGCTTTCTTGTACAAAGTGGTGTAG
TTAATTCATGATGGCCGCTGCAGGTCGACCTCGAGGGGGGGCCCGGTACCCAATTCGCCCTATAGTGAGT
CGTATTACGCGCGGATCCAGCTTTGGACTTCTTCGCCAGAGGTTTGGTCAAGTCTCCAATCAAGGTTGTC
GGCTTGTCTACCTTGCCAAAAATTTACGAAAAGATGGAAAAGGGTCAAATCGTTGGTAGATACGTTGTTG
ACACTTCTAAATAAGCGAATTTCTTATGATTTATGATTTTTATTATTAAATAAGTTATAAAAAAAATAAG
TGTATACAAATTTTAAAGTGACTCTTAGGTTTTAAAACGAAAATTCTTATTCTTGAGTAACTCTTTCCTG
TAGGTCAGGTTGCTTTCTCAGGTATAGCATGAGGTCGCTCTTATTGACCACACCTCTACCGGCATGCCAA
TTCACTGGCCGTCGTTTTACAACGTCGTGACTGGGAAAACCCTGGCGTTACCCAACTTAATCGCCTTGCA
GCACATCCCCCTTTCGCCAGCTGGCGTAATAGCGAAGAGGCCCGCACCGATCGCCCTTCCCAACAGTTGC
GCAGCCTGAATGGCGAATGGCGCCTGATGCGGTATTTTCTCCTTACGCATCTGTGCGGTATTTCACACCG
CATAATCGGATCGTACTTGTTACCCATCATTGAATTTTGAACATCCGAACCTGGGAGTTTTCCCTGAAAC
AGATAGTATATTTGAACCTGTATAATAATATATAGTCTAGCGCTTTACGGAAGACAATGTATGTATTTCG
GTTCCTGGAGAAACTATTGCATCTATTGCATAGGTAATCTTGCACGTCGCATCCCCGGTTCATTTTCTGC
GTTTCCATCTTGCACTTCAATAGCATATCTTTGTTAACGAAGCATCTGTGCTTCATTTTGTAGAACAAAA
ATGCAACGCGAGAGCGCTAATTTTTCAAACAAAGAATCTGAGCTGCATTTTTACAGAACAGAAATGCAAC
GCGAAAGCGCTATTTTACCAACGAAGAATCTGTGCTTCATTTTTGTAAAACAAAAATGCAACGCGAGAGC
GCTAATTTTTCAAACAAAGAATCTGAGCTGCATTTTTACAGAACAGAAATGCAACGCGAGAGCGCTATTT
TACCAACAAAGAATCTATACTTCTTTTTTGTTCTACAAAAATGCATCCCGAGAGCGCTATTTTTCTAACA
AAGCATCTTAGATTACTTTTTTTCTCCTTTGTGCGCTCTATAATGCAGTCTCTTGATAACTTTTTGCACT
GTAGGTCCGTTAAGGTTAGAAGAAGGCTACTTTGGTGTCTATTTTCTCTTCCATAAAAAAAGCCTGACTC
CACTTCCCGCGTTTACTGATTACTAGCGAAGCTGCGGGTGCATTTTTTCAAGATAAAGGCATCCCCGATT
ATATTCTATACCGATGTGGATTGCGCATACTTTGTGAACAGAAAGTGATAGCGTTGATGATTCTTCATTG
GTCAGAAAATTATGAACGGTTTCTTCTATTTTGTCTCTATATACTACGTATAGGAAATGTTTACATTTTC
GTATTGTTTTCGATTCACTCTATGAATAGTTCTTACTACAATTTTTTTGTCTAAAGAGTAATACTAGAGA
TAAACATAAAAAATGTAGAGGTCGAGTTTAGATGCAAGTTCAAGGAGCGAAAGGTGGATGGGTAGGTTAT
ATAGGGATATAGCACAGAGATATATAGCAAAGAGATACTTTTGAGCAATGTTTGTGGAAGCGGTATTCGC
AATATTTTAGTAGCTCGTTACAGTCCGGTGCGTTTTTGGTTTTTTGAAAGTGCGTCTTCAGAGCGCTTTT
GGTTTTCAAAAGCGCTCTGAAGTTCCTATACTTTCTAGCTAGAGAATAGGAACTTCGGAATAGGAACTTC
AAAGCGTTTCCGAAAACGAGCGCTTCCGAAAATGCAACGCGAGCTGCGCACATACAGCTCACTGTTCACG
TCGCACCTATATCTGCGTGTTGCCTGTATATATATATACATGAGAAGAACGGCATAGTGCGTGTTTATGC
TTAAATGCGTACTTATATGCGTCTATTTATGTAGGATGAAAGGTAGTCTAGTACCTCCTGTGATATTATC
CCATTCCATGCGGGGTATCGTATGCTTCCTTCAGCACTACCCTTTAGCTGTTCTATATGCTGCCACTCCT
CAATTGGATTAGTCTCATCCTTCAATGCTATCATTTCCTTTGATATTGGATCGATCCGATGATAAGCTGT
CAAACATGAGAATTGGGTAATAACTGATATAATTAAATTGAAGCTCTAATTTGTGAGTTTAGTATACATG
CATTTACTTATAATACAGTTTTTTAGTTTTGCTGGCCGCATCTTCTCAAATATGCTTCCCAGCCTGCTTT
TCTGTAACGTTCACCCTCTACCTTAGCATCCCTTCCCTTTGCAAATAGTCCTCTTCCAACAATAATAATG
TCAGATCCTGTAGAGACCACATCATCCACGGTTCTATACTGTTGACCCAATGCGTCTCCCTTGTCATCTA
AACCCACACCGGGTGTCATAATCAACCAATCGTAACCTTCATCTCTTCCACCCATGTCTCTTTGAGCAAT
AAAGCCGATAACAAAATCTTTGTCGCTCTTCGCAATGTCAACAGTACCCTTAGTATATTCTCCAGTAGAT
AGGGAGCCCTTGCATGACAATTCTGCTAACATCAAAAGGCCTCTAGGTTCCTTTGTTACTTCTTCTGCCG
CCTGCTTCAAACCGCTAACAATACCTGGGCCCACCACACCGTGTGCATTCGTAATGTCTGCCCATTCTGC
TATTCTGTATACACCCGCAGAGTACTGCAATTTGACTGTATTACCAATGTCAGCAAATTTTCTGTCTTCG
AAGAGTAAAAAATTGTACTTGGCGGATAATGCCTTTAGCGGCTTAACTGTGCCCTCCATGGAAAAATCAG
TCAAGATATCCACATGTGTTTTTAGTAAACAAATTTTGGGACCTAATGCTTCAACTAACTCCAGTAATTC
CTTGGTGGTACGAACATCCAATGAAGCACACAAGTTTGTTTGCTTTTCGTGCATGATATTAAATAGCTTG
GCAGCAACAGGACTAGGATGAGTAGCAGCACGTTCCTTATATGTAGCTTTCGACATGATTTATCTTCGTT
TCCTGCATGTTTTTGTTCTGTGCAGTTGGGTTAAGAATACTGGGCAATTTCATGTTTCTTCAACACTACA
TATGCGTATATATACCAATCTAAGTCTGTGCTCCTTCCTTCGTTCTTCCTTCTGTTCGGAGATTACCGAA
TCAAAAAAATTTCAAGGAAACCGAAATCAAAAAAAAGAATAAAAAAAAAATGATGAATTGAAAAGCTAAT
TCTTGAAGACGAAAGGGCCTCGTGATACGCCTATTTTTATAGGTTAATGTCATGATAATAATGGTTTCTT
AGACGTCAGGTGGCACTTTTCGGGGAAATGTGCGCGGAACCCCTATTTGTTTATTTTTCTAAATACATTC
AAATATGTATCCGCTCATGAGACAATAACCCTGATAAATGCTTCAATAATATTGAAAAAGGAAGAGTATG
AGTATTCAACATTTCCGTGTCGCCCTTATTCCCTTTTTTGCGGCATTTTGCCTTCCTGTTTTTGCTCACC
CAGAAACGCTGGTGAAAGTAAAAGATGCTGAAGATCAGTTGGGTGCACGAGTGGGTTACATCGAACTGGA
TCTCAACAGCGGTAAGATCCTTGAGAGTTTTCGCCCCGAAGAACGTTTTCCAATGATGAGCACTTTTAAA
GTTCTGCTATGTGGCGCGGTATTATCCCGTATTGACGCCGGGCAAGAGCAACTCGGTCGCCGCATACACT
ATTCTCAGAATGACTTGGTTGAGTACTCACCAGTCACAGAAAAGCATCTTACGGATGGCATGACAGTAAG
AGAATTATGCAGTGCTGCCATAACCATGAGTGATAACACTGCGGCCAACTTACTTCTGACAACGATCGGA
GGACCGAAGGAGCTAACCGCTTTTTTGCACAACATGGGGGATCATGTAACTCGCCTTGATCGTTGGGAAC
CGGAGCTGAATGAAGCCATACCAAACGACGAGCGTGACACCACGATGCCTGTAGCAATGGCAACAACGTT
GCGCAAACTATTAACTGGCGAACTACTTACTCTAGCTTCCCGGCAACAATTAATAGACTGGATGGAGGCG
GATAAAGTTGCAGGACCACTTCTGCGCTCGGCCCTTCCGGCTGGCTGGTTTATTGCTGATAAATCTGGAG
CCGGTGAGCGTGGGTCTCGCGGTATCATTGCAGCACTGGGGCCAGATGGTAAGCCCTCCCGTATCGTAGT
TATCTACACGACGGGGAGTCAGGCAACTATGGATGAACGAAATAGACAGATCGCTGAGATAGGTGCCTCA
CTGATTAAGCATTGGTAACTGTCAGACCAAGTTTACTCATATATACTTTAGATTGATTTAAAACTTCATT
TTTAATTTAAAAGGATCTAGGTGAAGATCCTTTTTGATAATCTCATGACCAAAATCCCTTAACGTGAGTT
TTCGTTCCACTGAGCGTCAGACCCCGTAGAAAAGATCAAAGGATCTTCTTGAGATCCTTTTTTTCTGCGC
GTAATCTGCTGCTTGCAAACAAAAAAACCACCGCTACCAGCGGTGGTTTGTTTGCCGGATCAAGAGCTAC
CAACTCTTTTTCCGAAGGTAACTGGCTTCAGCAGAGCGCAGATACCAAATACTGTTCTTCTAGTGTAGCC
GTAGTTAGGCCACCACTTCAAGAACTCTGTAGCACCGCCTACATACCTCGCTCTGCTAATCCTGTTACCA
GTGGCTGCTGCCAGTGGCGATAAGTCGTGTCTTACCGGGTTGGACTCAAGACGATAGTTACCGGATAAGG
CGCAGCGGTCGGGCTGAACGGGGGGTTCGTGCACACAGCCCAGCTTGGAGCGAACGACCTACACCGAACT
GAGATACCTACAGCGTGAGCTATGAGAAAGCGCCACGCTTCCCGAAGGGAGAAAGGCGGACAGGTATCCG
GTAAGCGGCAGGGTCGGAACAGGAGAGCGCACGAGGGAGCTTCCAGGGGGAAACGCCTGGTATCTTTATA
GTCCTGTCGGGTTTCGCCACCTCTGACTTGAGCGTCGATTTTTGTGATGCTCGTCAGGGGGGCGGAGCCT
ATGGAAAAACGCCAGCAACGCGGCCTTTTTACGGTTCCTGGCCTTTTGCTGGCCTTTTGCTCACATGTTC
TTTCCTGCGTTATCCCCTGATTCTGTGGATAACCGTATTACCGCCTTTGAGTGAGCTGATACCGCTCGCC
GCAGCCGAACGACCGAGCGCAGCGAGTCAGTGAGCGAGGAAGCGGAAGAGCGCCCAATACGC
Features (pLannotate 1.2.2; 26 found; start..end, strand, type, name):
     93..114     +  protein_bind   CAP binding site: CAP binding activates transcription in the presence of cAMP. E. coli catabolite activator protein
    129..159     +  promoter       lac promoter: promoter for the E. coli lac operon
    167..183     +  protein_bind   lac operator: The lac repressor binds to the lac operator to inhibit transcription in E. coli. This inhibition can be relieved by adding lactose or isopropyl-β-D-thiogalactopyranoside (IPTG). lac repressor encoded by lacI
    264..692     -  rep_origin     f1 ori (sequence partly withheld): f1 bacteriophage origin of replication; arrow indicates direction of (+) strand synthesis
    703..957     -  CDS            BRP1 (fragment): BRP1_YEAST - Protein predicted: Swiss-Prot protein existence level 4. From Saccharomyces cerevisiae (strain ATCC 204508 / S288c) (Baker's yeast).
   1059..1075    -  promoter       ARG4 promoter (fragment): S. cerevisiae ARG4
   1180..1263    +  CDS            YG007_YEAST: Protein predicted: Swiss-Prot protein existence level 4. From Saccharomyces cerevisiae (strain ATCC 204508 / S288c) (Baker's yeast).
   1500..1524    +  protein_bind   attB1: mutant version of attB; recombination site for the Gateway® BP reaction BP Clonase™
   1535..2242    +  CDS            mNeonGreen: mNeonGreen is a basic (constitutively fluorescent) green/yellow fluorescent protein published in 2013, derived from Branchiostoma lanceolatum. It is reported to be a very rapidly-maturing monomer with moderate acid sensitivity.
   2324..3031    +  CDS            mCherry: mCherry is a basic (constitutively fluorescent) red fluorescent protein published in 2004, derived from Discosoma sp.. It is reported to be a very rapidly-maturing monomer with low acid sensitivity.
   3044..3068    -  protein_bind   attB2: mutant version of attB; recombination site for the Gateway® BP reaction BP Clonase™
   3096..3122    +  misc_feature   MCS (fragment): pBluescript multiple cloning site
   3131..3149    -  promoter       T7 promoter: promoter for bacteriophage T7 RNA polymerase
   3150..3293    +  CDS            ADH1 (fragment): ADH1_YEAST - Also known as ADC1. Experimental evidence at protein level: Swiss-Prot protein existence level 1. This isozyme preferentially catalyzes the conversion of primary unbranched alcohols to their corresponding aldehydes. Also shows activity toward secondary alcohols. From Saccharomyces cerevisiae (strain ATCC 204508 / S288c) (Baker's yeast).
   3297..3484    +  terminator     ADH1 terminator: S. cerevisiae ADH1; transcription terminator for the S. cerevisiae alcohol dehydrogenase 1 (ADH1) gene
   3492..3649    +  CDS            lacZα (fragment): LacZα fragment of β-galactosidase; lacZ fragment
   3655..3706    -  misc_feature   bom (fragment): basis of mobility region from pBR322
   3711..3794    +  CDS            RAF1 (fragment): RAF_YEAST - Experimental evidence at transcript level: Swiss-Prot protein existence level 2. Antagonizes transcriptional repression of recombinase FLP by REP1-REP2. May play a role in plasmid partitioning. From Saccharomyces cerevisiae (strain ATCC 204508 / S288c) (Baker's yeast).
   3948..5294    -  rep_origin     2μ ori: yeast 2μ plasmid origin of replication
   5299..5315    -  promoter       tet promoter (fragment): E. coli promoter for tetracycline efflux protein gene
   5405..6208    -  CDS            URA3: orotidine-5'-phosphate decarboxylase, required for uracil biosynthesis; S. cerevisiae URA3; yeast auxotrophic marker, counterselectable with 5-fluoroorotic acid (5-FOA)
   6209..6424    -  promoter       URA3 promoter: S. cerevisiae URA3
   6535..6639    +  promoter       AmpR promoter: bla
   6640..7500    +  CDS            AmpR: β-lactamase; bla; confers resistance to ampicillin, carbenicillin, and related antibiotics
   7671..8259    +  rep_origin     ori: high-copy-number ColE1/pMB1/pBR322/pUC origin of replication
   8442..80      +  CDS            lacI (fragment) (across the origin): lac repressor; lacI; The lac repressor binds to the lac operator to inhibit transcription in E. coli. This inhibition can be relieved by adding lactose or isopropyl-β-D-thiogalactopyranoside (IPTG).
