[The description below was written by a language model from this plasmid's Addgene catalogue record and pLannotate feature annotations shown in this document.]
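Description:
pDRF1-GW mNeongreen-T2A-mCherry is an 8,454 nt episomal yeast expression plasmid built on the Gateway-compatible pDRF1-GW backbone. It is an E. coli–yeast shuttle vector. In bacteria it replicates from a high-copy ColE1/pUC-type origin and is selected through the β-lactamase (AmpR) gene. In Saccharomyces cerevisiae it is maintained by the 2μ origin, which supports multicopy replication, and selected by URA3 complementation of uracil auxotrophy, a marker that can also be counterselected with 5-FOA. An f1 origin and remnants of lac, lacZα and pBluescript-type cloning sequences are also annotated, and these appear to be leftovers of the vector's construction.

The payload sits between attB1 and attB2 sites, the scars left by Gateway recombination. It consists of an mNeonGreen coding sequence followed by an mCherry coding sequence. The short gap between the two is not annotated, but according to the construct name it holds a T2A peptide. T2A causes ribosomal skipping during translation, so a single transcript yields two separate proteins in roughly one-to-one stoichiometry, which matches the stated purpose of equimolar expression of the green and red fluorescent proteins. An ADH1 terminator lies downstream of the cassette. The yeast promoter driving the cassette is not named in the catalogue fields or the feature table; the region upstream of attB1 carries only fragmentary matches to yeast genomic sequences.

The associated work concerns in vivo characterisation of fluorescent proteins in budding yeast. In that setting, a fixed-ratio two-colour construct allows the signal of one fluorophore to be normalised against the other as an internal reference for expression level.
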