Addgene plasmid #125698: pDRF1-GW mNeongreen-T2A-mCherry
Purpose: Produces equimolar expression of mNeongreen and mCherry
Depositing lab: Bas Teusink. Depositing organization: Vrije Universiteit Amsterdam. Publication: In vivo characterisation of fluorescent proteins in budding yeast. Botman D, de Groot DH, Schmidt P, Goedhart J, Teusink B. Sci Rep. 2019 Feb 19;9(1):2234. doi: 10.1038/s41598-019-38913-z. PubMed 30783202.
Backbone
  Vector backbone: pDRF1-GW
  Vector type: Yeast Expression
  Selectable markers: URA3
Growth in bacteria
  Bacterial resistance: Ampicillin, 100 μg/mL
  Growth temperature: 37°C
  Growth strain: DH5alpha
  Copy number: High Copy
Gene/Insert
  Gene/Insert name: mNeongreen-T2A-mCherry
  Cloning method: Restriction Enzyme; 5′ cloning site NA (unknown if destroyed); 3′ cloning site NA (unknown if destroyed)
  Sequencing primers: 5′ Unknown
Terms and licenses: Academic/Nonprofit Terms; Industry Terms: Not Available to Industry
How to cite: pDRF1-GW mNeongreen-T2A-mCherry was a gift from Bas Teusink (Addgene plasmid # 125698 ; http://n2t.net/addgene:125698 ; RRID:Addgene_125698)
